>Addgene plasmid #11699 | V957 pLPS-3' ECFP-mito - Acceptor | depositor full sequence | sequence record 7031 | Author sequence
TAGTTATTAATAGTAATCAATTACGGGGTCATTAGTTCATAGCCCATATATGGAGTTCCGCGTTACATAA
CTTACGGTAAATGGCCCGCCTGGCTGACCGCCCAACGACCCCCGCCCATTGACGTCAATAATGACGTATG
TTCCCATAGTAACGCCAATAGGGACTTTCCATTGACGTCAATGGGTGGAGTATTTACGGTAAACTGCCCA
CTTGGCAGTACATCAAGTGTATCATATGCCAAGTACGCCCCCTATTGACGTCAATGACGGTAAATGGCCC
GCCTGGCATTATGCCCAGTACATGACCTTATGGGACTTTCCTACTTGGCAGTACATCTACGTATTAGTCA
TCGCTATTACCATGGTGATGCGGTTTTGGCAGTACATCAATGGGCGTGGATAGCGGTTTGACTCACGGGG
ATTTCCAAGTCTCCACCCCATTGACGTCAATGGGAGTTTGTTTTGGCACCAAAATCAACGGGACTTTCCA
AAATGTCGTAACAACTCCGCCCCATTGACGCAAATGGGCGGTAGGCGTGTACGGTGGGAGGTCTATATAA
GCAGAGCTGGTTTAGTGAACCGTCAGATCCGCTAGCATAACTTCGTATAGCATACATTATACGAAGTTAT
AGATCCAATATTATTGAAGCATTTATCAGGGTTATTGTCTCATGAGCGGATACATATTTGAATGTATTTA
GAAAAATAAACAAATAGGGGTTCCGCGCACATTTCCCCGAAAAGTGCCACCTGACGTGGATCTCGAGCTC
AAGCTTCGAATTCAGGGTTTCCTTGACAATATCATACTTATCCTGTCCCTTTTTTTTCCACAGCTACCGG
TGAGCAAGGGCGAGGAGCTGTTCACCGGGGTGGTGCCCATCCTGGTCGAGCTGGACGGCGACGTAAACGG
CCACAAGTTCAGCGTGTCCGGCGAGGGCGAGGGCGATGCCACCTACGGCAAGCTGACCCTGAAGTTCATC
TGCACCACCGGCAAGCTGCCCGTGCCCTGGCCCACCCTCGTGACCACCCTGACCTGGGGCGTGCAGTGCT
TCAGCCGCTACCCCGACCACATGAAGCAGCACGACTTCTTCAAGTCCGCCATGCCCGAAGGCTACGTCCA
GGAGCGCACCATCTTCTTCAAGGACGACGGCAACTACAAGACCCGCGCCGAGGTGAAGTTCGAGGGCGAC
ACCCTGGTGAACCGCATCGAGCTGAAGGGCATCGACTTCAAGGAGGACGGCAACATCCTGGGGCACAAGC
TGGAGTACAACTACATCAGCCACAACGTCTATATCACCGCCGACAAGCAGAAGAACGGCATCAAGGCCAA
CTTCAAGATCCGCCACAACATCGAGGACGGCAGCGTGCAGCTCGCCGACCACTACCAGCAGAACACCCCC
ATCGGCGACGGCCCCGTGCTGCTGCCCGACAACCACTACCTGAGCACCCAGTCCGCCCTGAGCAAAGACC
CCAACGAGAAGCGCGATCACATGGTCCTGCTGGAGTTCGTGACCGCCGCCGGGATCACTCTCGGCATGGA
CGAGCTGTACAAGAAACTAATTGCTAAAAGTGCAGAAGACGAAAAAGCGAAGGAAGAACCAGGGAACCAT
ACGACGTTAATTCTTGCAATGTTAGCTATTGGCGTGTTCTCTTTAGGGGCGTTTATCAAAATTATTCAAT
TAAGAAAAAATAATTAACAATTGTTGTTGTTAACTTGTTTATTGCAGCTTATAATGGTTACAAATAAAGC
AATAGCATCACAAATTTCACAAATAAAGCATTTTTTTCACTGCATTCTAGTTGTGGTTTGTCCAAACTCA
TCAATGTATCTTAAGGCGTAAATTGTAAGCGTTAATATTTTGTTAAAATTCGCGTTAAATTTTTGTTAAA
TCAGCTCATTTTTTAACCAATAGGCCGAAATCGGCAAAATCCCTTATAAATCAAAAGAATAGACCGAGAT
AGGGT
[37 nt withheld, positions 1966-2002]
AAAGAACGTGGACTCCAACGTCAAAGG
[49 nt withheld, positions 2030-2078]
T
[91 nt withheld, positions 2080-2170]
G
[124 nt withheld, positions 2172-2295]
CAGGTGGCACTTTTCGGGGAAATGTGCGCGGAACCCCTATTTGTTTATTTTTCTAAATACATTCAAATAT
GTATCCGCTCATGAGACAATAACCCTGATAAATGCTTCAATAATATTGAAAAAGGAAGAGTCCTGAGGCG
GAAAGAACCAGCTGTGGAATGTGTGTCAGTTAGGGTGTGGAAAGTCCCCAGGCTCCCCAGCAGGCAGAAG
TATGCAAAGCATGCATCTCAATTAGTCAGCAACCAGGTGTGGAAAGTCCCCAGGCTCCCCAGCAGGCAGA
AGTATGCAAAGCATGCATCTCAATTAGTCAGCAACCATAGTCCCGCCCCTAACTCCGCCCATCCCGCCCC
TAACTCCGCCCAGTTCCGCCCATTCTCCGCCCCATGGCTGACTAATTTTTTTTATTTATGCAGAGGCCGA
GGCCGCCTCGGCCTCTGAGCTATTCCAGAAGTAGTGAGGAGGCTTTTTTGGAGGCCTAGGCTTTTGCAAA
GATCGATCAAGAGACAGGATGAGGATCGTTTCGCATGATTGAACAAGATGGATTGCACGCAGGTTCTCCG
GCCGCTTGGGTGGAGAGGCTATTCGGCTATGACTGGGCACAACAGACAATCGGCTGCTCTGATGCCGCCG
TGTTCCGGCTGTCAGCGCAGGGGCGCCCGGTTCTTTTTGTCAAGACCGACCTGTCCGGTGCCCTGAATGA
ACTGCAAGACGAGGCAGCGCGGCTATCGTGGCTGGCCACGACGGGCGTTCCTTGCGCAGCTGTGCTCGAC
GTTGTCACTGAAGCGGGAAGGGACTGGCTGCTATTGGGCGAAGTGCCGGGGCAGGATCTCCTGTCATCTC
ACCTTGCTCCTGCCGAGAAAGTATCCATCATGGCTGATGCAATGCGGCGGCTGCATACGCTTGATCCGGC
TACCTGCCCATTCGACCACCAAGCGAAACATCGCATCGAGCGAGCACGTACTCGGATGGAAGCCGGTCTT
GTCGATCAGGATGATCTGGACGAAGAGCATCAGGGGCTCGCGCCAGCCGAACTGTTCGCCAGGCTCAAGG
CGAGCATGCCCGACGGCGAGGATCTCGTCGTGACCCATGGCGATGCCTGCTTGCCGAATATCATGGTGGA
AAATGGCCGCTTTTCTGGATTCATCGACTGTGGCCGGCTGGGTGTGGCGGACCGCTATCAGGACATAGCG
TTGGCTACCCGTGATATTGCTGAAGAGCTTGGCGGCGAATGGGCTGACCGCTTCCTCGTGCTTTACGGTA
TCGCCGCTCCCGATTCGCAGCGCATCGCCTTCTATCGCCTTCTTGACGAGTTCTTCTGAGCGGGACTCTG
GGGTTCGAAATGACCGACCAAGCGACGCCCAACCTGCCATCACGAGATTTCGATTCCACCGCCGCCTTCT
ATGAAAGGTTGGGCTTCGGAATCGTTTTCCGGGACGCCGGCTGGATGATCCTCCAGCGCGGGGATCTCAT
GCTGGAGTTCTTCGCCCACCCTAGGGGGAGGCTAACTGAAACACGGAAGGAGACAATACCGGAAGGAACC
CGCGCTATGACGGCAATAAAAAGACAGAATAAAACGCACGGTGTTGGGTCGTTTGTTCATAAACGCGGGG
TTCGGTCCCAGGGCTGGCACTCTGTCGATACCCCACCGAGACCCCATTGGGGCCAATACGCCCGCGTTTC
TTCCTTTTCCCCACCCCACCCCCCAAGTTCGGGTGAAGGCCCAGGGCTCGCAGCCAACGTCGGGGCGGCA
GGCCCTGCCATAGCCTCAGGTTACTCATATATACTTTAGATTGATTTAAAACTTCATTTTTAATTTAAAA
GGATCTAGGTGAAGATCCTTTTTGATAATCTCATGACCAAAATCCCTTAACGTGAGTTTTCGTTCCACTG
AGCGTCAGACCCCGTAGAAAAGATCAAAGGATCTTCTTGAGATCCTTTTTTTCTGCGCGTAATCTGCTGC
TTGCAAACAAAAAAACCACCGCTACCAGCGGTGGTTTGTTTGCCGGATCAAGAGCTACCAACTCTTTTTC
CGAAGGTAACTGGCTTCAGCAGAGCGCAGATACCAAATACTGTCCTTCTAGTGTAGCCGTAGTTAGGCCA
CCACTTCAAGAACTCTGTAGCACCGCCTACATACCTCGCTCTGCTAATCCTGTTACCAGTGGCTGCTGCC
AGTGGCGATAAGTCGTGTCTTACCGGGTTGGACTCAAGACGATAGTTACCGGATAAGGCGCAGCGGTCGG
GCTGAACGGGGGGTTCGTGCACACAGCCCAGCTTGGAGCGAACGACCTACACCGAACTGAGATACCTACA
GCGTGAGCTATGAGAAAGCGCCACGCTTCCCGAAGGGAGAAAGGCGGACAGGTATCCGGTAAGCGGCAGG
GTCGGAACAGGAGAGCGCACGAGGGAGCTTCCAGGGGGAAACGCCTGGTATCTTTATAGTCCTGTCGGGT
TTCGCCACCTCTGACTTGAGCGTCGATTTTTGTGATGCTCGTCAGGGGGGCGGAGCCTATGGAAAAACGC
CAGCAACGCGGCCTTTTTACGGTTCCTGGCCTTTTGCTGGCCTTTTGCTCACATGTTCTTTCCTGCGTTA
TCCCCTGATTCTGTGGATAACCGTATTACCGCCATGCAT
Features (pLannotate 1.2.2; 15 found; start..end, strand, type, name):
     61..364     +  enhancer       CMV enhancer: human cytomegalovirus immediate early enhancer
    365..568     +  promoter       CMV promoter: human cytomegalovirus (CMV) immediate early promoter
    597..630     +  protein_bind   loxP: Cre-mediated recombination occurs in the 8-bp core sequence (GCATACAT). Cre recombinase
    636..727     -  promoter       AmpR promoter (fragment): bla
    759..783     +  misc_feature   MCS (fragment): multiple cloning site
    840..1553    +  CDS            ECFP: ECFP is a basic (constitutively fluorescent) cyan fluorescent protein published in 1996, derived from Aequorea victoria. It has low acid sensitivity.
   1712..1833    +  polyA_signal   SV40 poly(A) signal: SV40 polyadenylation signal
   1867..2295    -  rep_origin     f1 ori (sequence partly withheld): f1 bacteriophage origin of replication; arrow indicates direction of (+) strand synthesis
   2322..2426    +  promoter       AmpR promoter: bla
   2428..2785    +  promoter       SV40 promoter: SV40 enhancer and early promoter
   2820..3614    +  CDS            NeoR/KanR: aminoglycoside phosphotransferase from Tn5; aph(3')-II (or nptII); confers resistance to neomycin, kanamycin, and G418 (Geneticin®)
   3635..3787    +  CDS            ble (fragment): BLE_KLEPN - Experimental evidence at protein level: Swiss-Prot protein existence level 1. Binding protein with a strong affinity to the bleomycin family of antibiotics. Binds to CL990; an antimitotic-antibiotic compound. From Klebsiella pneumoniae.
   3846..3893    +  polyA_signal   HSV TK poly(A) signal: herpes simplex virus thymidine kinase polyadenylation signal (Cole and Stacy, 1985)
   3984..4000    -  polyA_signal   bGH poly(A) signal (fragment): bovine growth hormone polyadenylation signal
   4222..4810    +  rep_origin     ori: high-copy-number ColE1/pMB1/pBR322/pUC origin of replication
