[The description below was written by a language model from this plasmid's Addgene catalogue record and pLannotate feature annotations shown in this document.]
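Description:
V957 pLPS-3' ECFP-mito is an empty acceptor vector for the Creator Splice system, a modified version of the Creator Cre/loxP cloning platform in which splice sites were added to improve expression of tagged proteins. It is a 4,924 bp mammalian expression plasmid; the record does not name a parental backbone. In bacteria it replicates from a high-copy ColE1/pUC-type origin and is selected with kanamycin. The resistance gene is the Tn5 NeoR/KanR aminoglycoside phosphotransferase, placed behind tandem bacterial (bla) and SV40 early promoters and followed by an HSV TK polyadenylation signal, so the same cassette can also provide G418 selection in mammalian cells. An f1 origin is also present, and short ble and bGH poly(A) fragments are annotated as well.

The expression unit consists of the CMV immediate early enhancer and promoter, followed by a single loxP site, a short reverse-oriented fragment of a bacterial bla promoter, a remnant multiple cloning site, the ECFP coding sequence and an SV40 poly(A) signal. In use, Cre recombinase transfers a gene of interest from a loxP-flanked donor plasmid into the acceptor's loxP site, placing it downstream of CMV. According to the catalogue, the backbone is modified with a splice arrangement for 3' tags, so that the inserted open reading frame becomes joined to the C-terminal ECFP-mito tag. The splice elements and the "mito" portion of the tag are not separately annotated in the feature table, and the record does not describe what the mito element is. As deposited the plasmid carries no insert, and serves for generating C-terminally cyan-fluorescent-tagged fusions for expression and localisation work in mammalian cells.
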