Addgene plasmid #11699: V957 pLPS-3' ECFP-mito - Acceptor
Purpose: (Empty Backbone)
Depositing lab: Tony Pawson. Depositing organization: Sinai Health System. Publication: Modification of the Creator recombination system for proteomics applications--improved expression by addition of splice sites. Colwill K, Wells CD, Elder K, Goudreault M, Hersi K, Kulkarni S, Hardy WR, Pawson T, Morin GB. BMC Biotechnol. 2006 Mar 6;6:13. doi: 10.1186/1472-6750-6-13. PubMed 16519801.
Backbone
  Vector backbone: NA
  Backbone size (bp): 4924
  Modifications to backbone: Splice for 3' Tags
  Vector type: Mammalian Expression, Cre/Lox ; Acceptor vector
Growth in bacteria
  Bacterial resistance: Kanamycin, 50 μg/mL
  Growth temperature: 37°C
  Growth strain: DH5alpha
  Copy number: High Copy
Gene/Insert
  Gene/Insert name: None
  Tag / fusion protein: ECFP-mito (C terminal on backbone)
  Cloning method: Restriction Enzyme
  Sequencing primers: 5′ CMV-F
Terms and licenses: Academic/Nonprofit Terms; Industry Terms: Not Available to Industry
Depositor comments: Acceptor vector for the Creator Splice system.
How to cite: V957 pLPS-3' ECFP-mito - Acceptor was a gift from Tony Pawson (Addgene plasmid # 11699 ; http://n2t.net/addgene:11699 ; RRID:Addgene_11699)
