>Addgene plasmid #11699 | V957 pLPS-3' ECFP-mito - Acceptor | addgene partial sequence | sequence record 18382 | CMV-F 5'-CGCAAATGGGCGGTAGGCGTG-3'
TCAGATCCGCTAGCATAACTTCGTATAGCATACATTATACGAAGTTATAGATCCAATATTATTGAAGCAT
TTATCAGGGTTATTGTCTCATGAGCGGATACATATTTGAATGTATTTAGAAAAATAAACAAATAGGGGTT
CCGCGCACATTTCCCCGAAAAGTGCCACCTGACGTGGATCTCGAGCTCAAGCTTCGAATTCAGGGTTTCC
TTGACAATATCATACTTATCCTGTCCCTTTTTTTTCCACAGCTACCGGTGAGCAAGGGCGAGGAGCTGTT
CACCGGGGTGGTGCCCATCCTGGTCGAGCTGGACGGCGACGTAAACGGCCACAAGTTCAGCGTGTCCGGC
GAGGGCGAGGGCGATGCCACCTACGGCAAGCTGACCCTGAAGTTCATCTGCACCACCGGCAAGCTGCCCG
TGCCCTGGCCCACCCTCGTGACCACCCTGACCTGGGGCGTGCAGTGCTTCAGCCGCTACCCCGACCACAT
GAAGCAGCACGACTTCTTCAAGTCCGCCATGCCCGAAGGCTACGTCCAGGAGCGCACCATCTTCTTCAAG
GACGACGGCAACTACAAGACCCGCGCCGAGGTGAAGTTCGAGGGCGACACCCTGGTGAACCGCATCGAGC
TGAAGGGCATCGACTTCAAGGAGGACGGCAACATCCTGGGGCACAAGCTGGAGTACAACTACATCAGCCA
CAACGTCTATATCACCGCCGACAAGCAGAAGAACGGCATCAAGGCCAACTTCAAGATCCGCCACAACATC
GAGGACGGCAGCGTGCAGCTCGCCGACCACTACCAGCAGAACACCCCCCATCGGC
